Addgene plasmid #149620: pBSV2G_P0026-sgRNA500
Purpose: (Empty Backbone) gRNA expression in B. burgdorferi, parental vector
Depositing lab: Christine Jacobs-Wagner. Depositing organization: Yale University. Publication: A CRISPR interference platform for selective downregulation of gene expression in Borrelia burgdorferi. Takacs CN, Scott M, Chang Y, Kloos ZA, Irnov I, Rosa PA, Liu J, Jacobs-Wagner C. Appl Environ Microbiol. 2020 Nov 30. pii: AEM.02519-20. doi: 10.1128/AEM.02519-20. PubMed 33257311.
Backbone
  Vector backbone: pBSV2G_2
  Backbone manufacturer: CJW lab
  Modifications to backbone: empty gRNA cassette
  Vector type: Bacterial Expression, CRISPR
Growth in bacteria
  Bacterial resistance: Gentamicin, 10 μg/mL
  Growth temperature: 30°C
  Growth strain: DH5alpha
  Copy number: High Copy
Gene/Insert
  Gene/Insert name: None
  Promoter: P0026
  Cloning method: Restriction Enzyme; 5′ cloning site Unknown (unknown if destroyed); 3′ cloning site Unknown (unknown if destroyed)
  Sequencing primers: 5′ Unknown
Terms and licenses: Academic/Nonprofit Terms; Industry Terms: Not Available to Industry
How to cite: pBSV2G_P0026-sgRNA500 was a gift from Christine Jacobs-Wagner (Addgene plasmid # 149620 ; http://n2t.net/addgene:149620 ; RRID:Addgene_149620)
