[The description below was written by a language model from this plasmid's Addgene catalogue record and pLannotate feature annotations shown in this document.]
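Description:
pBSV2G_P0026-sgRNA500 is an E. coli–Borrelia burgdorferi shuttle-type plasmid built on the pBSV2G_2 backbone. It serves as the parental, empty guide RNA expression vector in a CRISPR interference platform for selectively downregulating gene expression in the Lyme disease spirochete. It is about 6.1 kb. In E. coli it is maintained through a high-copy ColE1/pUC-type origin and selected with gentamicin via the aacC1 gentamicin acetyltransferase gene. A fragment annotated as B. burgdorferi hslU lies directly upstream of this marker. It probably corresponds to Borrelia-derived sequence that drives the resistance gene, although the record does not say so. A large stretch of roughly 3 kb downstream of the origin carries no meaningful annotation; the 17-nt "ADH1 promoter" hit there is almost certainly spurious. The elements that support replication in Borrelia would be expected in this region, but the feature table does not identify them.

The payload is an sgRNA cassette under the P0026 promoter named in the catalogue entry, which the automated annotation did not detect. The annotated parts consist of a roughly 500 bp fragment of firefly luciferase coding sequence followed immediately by the Streptococcus pyogenes Cas9 guide RNA scaffold. The position and size of the luciferase fragment, together with the "sgRNA500" name, suggest that it is a non-functional stuffer occupying the spacer position, to be replaced by a target-specific spacer. The cloning sites are not recorded. Remnants of the lac region (lac promoter, operator, CAP site, and lacZα and lacI fragments) flank the cassette and appear to be leftovers of the cloning backbone. No Cas9 or dCas9 gene is annotated, so that component must be supplied separately.
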