Features (pLannotate 1.2.2; 11 found; start..end, strand, type, name):
      1..17      +  protein_bind   lac operator: The lac repressor binds to the lac operator to inhibit transcription in E. coli. This inhibition can be relieved by adding lactose or isopropyl-β-D-thiogalactopyranoside (IPTG). lac repressor encoded by lacI
    192..689     +  CDS            LUCI_PHOPY (fragment): Experimental evidence at protein level: Swiss-Prot protein existence level 1. Produces green light with a wavelength of 562 nm. From Photinus pyralis (Common eastern firefly) (Lampyris pyralis).
    698..773     +  misc_RNA       gRNA scaffold: guide RNA scaffold for the Streptococcus pyogenes CRISPR/Cas9 system
    790..944     +  CDS            lacZα (fragment): LacZα fragment of β-galactosidase; lacZ fragment
    963..1337    +  CDS            hslU (fragment): HSLU_BORBU - Protein inferred from homology: Swiss-Prot protein existence level 3. ATPase subunit of a proteasome-like degradation complex; this subunit has chaperone activity. The binding of ATP and its subsequent hydrolysis by HslU are essential for unfolding of protein substrates subsequently hydrolyzed by HslV. HslU recognizes the N-terminal part of its protein substrates and unfolds these before they are guided to HslV for hydrolysis. From Borrelia burgdorferi (strain ATCC 35210 / B31 / CIP 102532 / DSM 4680).
   1374..1907    +  CDS            GmR: gentamycin acetyltransferase; aacC1; confers resistance to gentamycin
   2010..2598    +  rep_origin     ori: high-copy-number ColE1/pMB1/pBR322/pUC origin of replication
   3564..3580    -  promoter       ADH1 promoter (fragment): S. cerevisiae ADH1; promoter for alcohol dehydrogenase 1
   5970..6062    +  CDS            lacI (fragment): lac repressor; lacI; The lac repressor binds to the lac operator to inhibit transcription in E. coli. This inhibition can be relieved by adding lactose or isopropyl-β-D-thiogalactopyranoside (IPTG).
   6075..6096    +  protein_bind   CAP binding site: CAP binding activates transcription in the presence of cAMP. E. coli catabolite activator protein
   6111..6141    +  promoter       lac promoter: promoter for the E. coli lac operon
>Addgene plasmid #149620 | pBSV2G_P0026-sgRNA500 | addgene full sequence | sequence record 311496 | Addgene NGS Result
TTGTGAGCGGATAACAATTTCACACAGGAAACAGCTATGACATGATTACGAATTCGAGCTCTATTCTCCA
TTCTTTTAAAATTATTATCCTTGTTTATTATAGTTTAAAATAAATTTAATTACAATTTGAAATTTGGTCG
TTTGACTTTCCTTATATTGACAATCTAAGTATAATATTAAGGGAAGAGCCAAAGTCAACACTTATAGACA
AATATGATCTTTCTAACCTTCACGAAATAGCATCAGGGGGAGCACCTTTGTCTAAGGAAGTAGGAGAGGC
AGTTGCAAAGAGGTTTCATTTACCCGGAATTAGGCAAGGATATGGGTTAACAGAAACCACATCTGCAATT
TTAATTACACCTGAAGGAGATGATAAACCAGGAGCTGTTGGGAAGGTTGTTCCTTTTTTTGAGGCTAAAG
TTGTTGATTTAGATACTGGAAAGACTTTAGGAGTTAATCAAAGAGGCGAGTTATGTGTAAGAGGACCTAT
GATAATGTCAGGATACGTAAATAATCCAGAAGCTACAAATGCATTGATAGATAAAGATGGTTGGTTACAC
TCAGGCGATATAGCTTATTGGGACGAAGATGAACACTTTTTTATAGTTGATAGATTGAAATCTTTGATTA
AGTATAAAGGTTATCAAGTAGCTCCAGCAGAATTGGAAAGTATTTTATTGCAACACCCAGCTCTTCCGTT
TTAGAGCTAGAAATAGCAAGTTAAAATAAGGCTAGTCCGTTATCAACTTGAAAAAGTGGCACCGAGTCGG
TGCTTTTTTTGAAGCTTGGCACTGGCCGTCGTTTTACAACGTCGTGACTGGGAAAACCCTGGCGTTACCC
AACTTAATCGCCTTGCAGCACATCCCCCTTTCGCCAGCTGGCGTAATAGCGAAGAGGCCCGCACCGATCG
CCCTTCCCAACAGTTGCGCAGCCTGAATGGCGAATGGCGCGGCCGCCCTAGGTTAATACCCGAGCTTCAA
GGAAGATTTCCTATTAAGGTTGAACTTAAGAGCTTAAGCATAGACGATTTGAAAAAAATTTTAAAACAAA
CAAAAAATTCTTTAATAAAACAATATGTTGCGATGTTTAAGGTTTATGATTTAGATTTAAAGTTTAGTGA
GGAAGCTATAGATAGAATTGCAGAGCTTACTTTTAATATGAATCTTGAGAGTGAAAATCTTGGTGCCAGA
AGACTTCACGGTGTTATGGAAATAGTGCTTGCAGATCTTTTTTTTGAAGTGCCTGGCAGTAAGTTGAAAA
AATTTGAAATAAACTTGGACTATGTTAATAAAAAAATACAAATTAACGAACAAAAAGATTTGAATTATTA
TATAATTTAGTTAAAAGCAATTTTAAATGAGGGAGGTTTCCATATGTTACGCAGCAGCAACGATGTTACG
CAGCAGGGCAGTCGCCCTAAAACAAAGTTAGGTGGCTCAAGTATGGGCATCATTCGCACATGTAGGCTCG
GCCCTGACCAAGTCAAATCCATGCGGGCTGCTCTTGATCTTTTCGGTCGTGAGTTCGGAGACGTAGCCAC
CTACTCCCAACATCAGCCGGACTCCGATTACCTCGGGAACTTGCTCCGTAGTAAGACATTCATCGCGCTT
GCTGCCTTCGACCAAGAAGCGGTTGTTGGCGCTCTCGCGGCTTACGTTCTGCCCAAGTTTGAGCAGCCGC
GTAGTGAGATCTATATCTATGATCTCGCAGTCTCCGGCGAGCACCGGAGGCAGGGCATTGCCACCGCGCT
CATCAATCTCCTCAAGCATGAGGCCAACGCGCTTGGTGCTTATGTGATCTACGTGCAAGCAGATTACGGT
GACGATCCCGCAGTGGCTCTCTATACAAAGTTGGGCATACGGGAAGAAGTGATGCACTTTGATATCGACC
CAAGTACCGCCACCTAACAATTCGTTCAAGCCGAGATCGGCTTACGCGTCCAAAATCCCTTAACGTGAGT
TTTCGTTCCACTGAGCGTCAGACCCCGTAGAAAAGATCAAAGGATCTTCTTGAGATCCTTTTTTTCTGCG
CGTAATCTGCTGCTTGCAAACAAAAAAACCACCGCTACCAGCGGTGGTTTGTTTGCCGGATCAAGAGCTA
CCAACTCTTTTTCCGAAGGTAACTGGCTTCAGCAGAGCGCAGATACCAAATACTGTTCTTCTAGTGTAGC
CGTAGTTAGGCCACCACTTCAAGAACTCTGTAGCACCGCCTACATACCTCGCTCTGCTAATCCTGTTACC
AGTGGCTGCTGCCAGTGGCGATAAGTCGTGTCTTACCGGGTTGGACTCAAGACGATAGTTACCGGATAAG
GCGCAGCGGTCGGGCTGAACGGGGGGTTCGTGCACACAGCCCAGCTTGGAGCGAACGACCTACACCGAAC
TGAGATACCTACAGCGTGAGCTATGAGAAAGCGCCACGCTTCCCGAAGGGAGAAAGGCGGACAGGTATCC
GGTAAGCGGCAGGGTCGGAACAGGAGAGCGCACGAGGGAGCTTCCAGGGGGAAACGCCTGGTATCTTTAT
AGTCCTGTCGGGTTTCGCCACCTCTGACTTGAGCGTCGATTTTTGTGATGCTCGTCAGGGGGGCGGAGCC
TATGGAAAAACGCCAGCAACGCGGCCTTTTTACGGTTCCTGGCCTTTTGCTGGCCTTTTGCTCACATGTT
CTTTCCTGCACTAGATCCCCGGCAAGTTCATCCTTAGGGTTTTCATATCTCTTAAAAAGTCAATTTCTGC
TTGATTAATTTCTTGTGGATTATTGTTTTTGCGGTTTTTCATTTTTTATCTCCTTGAGTATTGAATTTTT
TCTTATATATAAAATATAGCAAAAACTATTTTTGCCAACTTTTTTACAAAAAATTTTTTATTAAAACACT
TAGGGCTTTGCTAAATTCTCTTTTAAAAGAACTTAGTAAAGCCCTATGGATTTAAGAACTGATTATACTT
ACGTAGTAAAAATACTACAGATATTAATAGTATAGACCATATCAAAATCATAATCAATTTATATTTATCT
AAAATTGTGGTCCATACAAAATACAAAAAAATTAGGTTTTTCTAAATTCTATTTTAAAAGAACTTAGTAA
CACCTAATCTCTAAATTACTTACAAAATTCTAAAATTAGATTTTTAGTTCTTCATATTTCTTTAAAAGTT
TTTTAAGAAAATCTTTTTGATTTTCAAAAATTTCATGCATCATAAAACTAGTAAATTTGGATTTTTTTTT
GTAAAAATCATAACTTTCTTGGGTTTTAAGTTGAAATCTTAATGGTTTTATTGGATTTTGCCTAGATTTT
TTTAACGCCGGACTTTCTTTATCTTTTATAAAATTATAAGAATTTTTAATACCATTTTCTATTAAATAAT
CTTCTTTTATAAGCCCCTCTTGCAGTGCAGTTGCTAATCTTAAATACTTATACGCTTGAGTTTTTGCTAC
ATCAAAGTCTTTTATAAAATCAAGAAAAGTTTTATAACCATCAAATTTATAATATTGATTATCTTTTATT
TCTTTTAAAATTTTAATATTTTCCACCCTGTGGAATATTTCTTTTTTGAAATTGTCATTTAACTTTTCCT
TTAGTGTCTTGTAATAAGAAATTTTACTTTCATTAATCATTAAATTTTGTTCAACATAAGTATCTATCTT
TTTTGTTAAAACTTTAACAACACGTTTTTTTTCCATAAAAATTTTCCTTTATTTTTGCAACATTTTCCTT
AATTGATATAATTGTTACTATTTTAGATTTTTTAATATCCACTTAAGAATTAATCCCTCACTAGAATATT
TTTTATTATAGAATTCATATACATGTTTTTCTAAATCTATAAATTTATCAACAATTGCTTTATTATAGGG
TGTATCTATCTTTTCTTTTCTTAATAATCGTCTCATATTCTTTAAATAACAACAAACACTGCCGGTTTTA
AACCTAAATTCTATGTAATATATTTTTGAAAAAGTATATACATTTTCAACCCCGTTTATTTCATACTTTA
CAAAAACATTATTTATTGGTTTTCTATAACCATAGTAAATGCCTAAAAATTTGTCCCCGTCTTTCATAGG
ATATAGATAAAGTTTTTGAATCTCTGATTTATCTAATAATTTTTCAAAAAAAATTATACACCGCTTTTGT
TTGTTACTAACTACTCTATGCAATGCCTTTAATATTTTTGTGTGATATATATTTTTATCACCTTTTTTTT
CTTTCAGCAGGAAGATACTTTCTTTTGGAAATTTAATTTTTTGTTCATTTATTCTTGCAGCCTTAAGTCC
GATTTTCATATTTAATCCTTATATAGCCTTTCTATTTAATTCTTTTAAACTCAATAAACTTTTTTGGTTT
TTCATTAGTTCTAATAATTCGCAATAATATGTGCAAAACACTTTATTGTATTCTATTTTCTTTTGGTTAT
TCAAATATTCTTTTATAATTGGCTTTAGAAGTTCAATATTTACTTCTTTTTTTAGTTGTTCAATAAGGAT
ATTGAAAATGTTTGTTTTTAAATCTTGATAATTTTGTTGAGAATTTTCTTTTTTTCTTTCAATTGACTTC
TCTAATTTACGCTTTATATTGTTTAAATCGCTATATTTATGACTTTCAATAATAAAATGAGGCTTAAATT
TGTAATTTTCGTATATTTTTTGGAAACTTGTTTCTAATTGTTTAGAATTATATTCATTTTTTTCAAATTC
TTTTTGAGTGTTGCATAGAATTTCCTTTAATTTTTCTTGTTTTTCTTTCATACAAGATTTAGTAAAATGT
ATATTTTTATTTTTTAGTAATTTAATTTCTATTATTTTTATGATTTTAAGTATTTTGATTATATTATCTT
TATCAATATTTAAATTGAATAAAATTGTAAGAAAAATTGAAAGAATTTTTTTACATAAAAAGTTACATTT
ATTGAAGTAATTTCTTACTTGATACTTTTCTATTTCATTAATCTTTCTTTCTTCTTTTATATTATTTTTA
TTATTTAAACACTCCTTTAAATCTACACTCCCATTTTTAGTAAATCTATCTTTAAGGCCCCTTGAAACTC
TATTTTGAAATCTTAAATCTTTTTTTTCTTGAAAGTATTTATAGATTTTTTGGTAACATTCTTTTTTTGA
AAAATTAAGTTGATAGTATATTTCGGTCCCCAAATTTACCCCTAAGTGTTTGTGATAATTAGTTGTGACT
TTAAATTCTTTTTCTAATTTGTAAAGGTAATTTTGCAGTGTTTTTAGTTTAACGGGTGTTTGACTATTTC
TTTTAAGGTTTTCATTAAAGTAATAGAGTATGTTTTTTTGTGTGTATTTCTTATATGTTTTATTTATGTA
CGCTAGTGTTGAGATAAGGACTACTAATTTATACTGTAATTTATTGTAGCAAGTTGTGGTTTTACTGGTT
TTGTTTATATTAGATAAGTTTTCCATTTATAGCTCCTTGAATACCGGATTTTTTATCTATAAAGTATATA
TATCACAATTTTGATTTAAAAGTAAATTCTTTTTTTAAAAATACAAAAATTTTTTATAAATTATATAGAC
CATGATATTGTATTAATACTAATTGATTTTAATTTAAGGTTGAACTAAAATAAACATAGTTTTGTAGAAA
ATAATTTTTCATTATTTTGCTACTTGATATTGGATCGTAAAAATATTAGGGCTTTACAAAGTTCTTTTAA
AAGAGAATTTAGTAAAGCCCTAAGTCTTTTAATAAAAAATTTTTTGTAAAAAAGTTGGCAAAAATAGTTT
TTGCTATATATTTATATATAAGAAAAAATTCAATACTCAAGGAGATAAAAAATGGAAAACTTAAACAATA
ATCCACAAAAAATTAATCAAATAAATAAGCAAACTAATTTTATTGGTTTTGAAAATTTTATAGAACTTGA
TAATCAAGTTAATCAAACTAAAGAAAAAAGTAAATTAAGTAAGATAGGTAAGAAATTACCCGGAATAAGC
AGTCAAGTCTAGTGCGGCCGCGCCCAATACGCAAACCGCCTCTCCCCGCGCGTTGGCCGATTCATTAATG
CAGCTGGCACGACAGGTTTCCCGACTGGAAAGCGGGCAGTGAGCGCAACGCAATTAATGTGAGTTAGCTC
ACTCATTAGGCACCCCAGGCTTTACACTTTATGCTTCCGGCTCGTATGTTGTGTGGAA
